>Addgene plasmid #19883 | pFRT/TO/FLAG/HA-DEST TNRC6A | addgene full sequence | sequence record 403741 | Addgene NGS Result
CTACAACAAGGCAAGGCTTGACCGACAATTGCATGAAGAATCTGCTTAGGGTTAGGCGTTTTGCGCTGCT
TCGCGATGTACGGGCCAGATATACGCGTTGACATTGATTATTGACTAGTTATTAATAGTAATCAATTACG
GGGTCATTAGTTCATAGCCCATATATGGAGTTCCGCGTTACATAACTTACGGTAAATGGCCCGCCTGGCT
GACCGCCCAACGACCCCCGCCCATTGACGTCAATAATGACGTATGTTCCCATAGTAACGCCAATAGGGAC
TTTCCATTGACGTCAATGGGTGGAGTATTTACGGTAAACTGCCCACTTGGCAGTACATCAAGTGTATCAT
ATGCCAAGTACGCCCCCTATTGACGTCAATGACGGTAAATGGCCCGCCTGGCATTATGCCCAGTACATGA
CCTTATGGGACTTTCCTACTTGGCAGTACATCTACGTATTAGTCATCGCTATTACCATGGTGATGCGGTT
TTGGCAGTACATCAATGGGCGTGGATAGCGGTTTGACTCACGGGGATTTCCAAGTCTCCACCCCATTGAC
GTCAATGGGAGTTTGTTTTGGCACCAAAATCAACGGGACTTTCCAAAATGTCGTAACAACTCCGCCCCAT
TGACGCAAATGGGCGGTAGGCGTGTACGGTGGGAGGTCTATATAAGCAGAGCTCTCTGGCTAACTAGAGA
ACCCACTGCTTACTGGCTTATCGAAATTAATACGACTCACTATAGGGAGACCCAAGCTGGCTAGCGAGCT
CGGTCGATCCATCGATAGTGTGGTGGAATTCTGATCGCCGCCGCCATGGACTACAAGGACGACGATGACA
AGTACCCTTATGACGTGCCCGATTACGCTTTGAACCAGATATCAACAAGTTTGTACAAAAAAGCAGGCTC
CACCATGGGAACCATGGATGCTGATTCTGCCTCCAGTTCTGAATCAGAGAGAAACATCACTATCATGGCT
TCAGGGAACACAGGTGGTGAAAAAGATGGCCTTCGGAATAGCACTGGACTTGGTTCCCAAAACAAGTTTG
TAGTTGGTAGCAGCAGCAATAATGTGGGCCATGGAAGTAGTACTGGGCCATGGGGTTTTTCCCATGGAGC
CATAATAAGCACATGTCAGGTCTCTGTGGATGCTCCTGAAAGCAAATCTGAAAGTAGCAACAATAGAATG
AATGCTTGGGGCACTGTAAGTTCTTCATCAAATGGAGGGTTAAATCCAAGCACTTTGAATTCAGCTAGCA
ACCATGGTGCCTGGCCAGTATTAGAGAACAATGGACTTGCCCTAAAAGGGCCTGTAGGGAGTGGTAGTTC
TGGCATTAATATTCAGTGCAGTACTATAGGCCAGATGCCTAACAATCAGAGTATTAACTCTAAAGTGAGT
GGTGGTTCTACCCATGGTACCTGGGGAAGCCTTCAGGAAACTTGTGAATCTGAAGTAAGTGGTACACAGA
AGGTTTCATTCAGTGGTCAACCTCAAAATATTACCACTGAAATGACTGGACCAAATAACACTACTAACTT
TATGACCTCTAGTTTACCAAACTCCGGTTCAGTGCAGAATAATGAGCTGCCTAGTAGTAACACAGGGGCC
TGGCGTGTGAGCACAATGAATCATCCTCAGATGCAGGCTCCATCAGGTATGAATGGCACTTCCCTTTCTC
ACCTTAGCAATGGAGAGTCAAAAAGTGGAGGCTCTTATGGTACTACATGGGGTGCCTATGGTTCTAATTA
CTCTGGAGACAAATGTTCAGGCCCTAATGGCCAAGCTAATGGTGACACTGTGAATGCAACTCTAATGCAG
CCTGGCGTAAATGGTCCTATGGGCACTAACTTTCAAGTTAACACAAACAAAGGAGGTGGTGTGTGGGAAT
CTGGTGCAGCAAACTCCCAGAGTACATCATGGGGAAGTGGAAATGGCACAAATTCTGGAGGAAGTCGAAG
AGGATGGGGAACCCCTGCACAAAACACTGGCACTAATTTACCCAGCGTTGAGTGGAACAAACTGCCTAGC
AATCAGCATTCCAATGATAGTGCAAATGGCAATGGTAAGACGTTTACAAATGGATGGAAATCTACTGAGG
AAGAGGATCAGGGTTCTGCCACATCTCAGACAAATGAGCAAAGCAGTGTGTGGGCCAAAACAGGAGGTAC
AGTGGAGAGCGATGGTAGTACAGAAAGCACTGGACGCCTTGAGGAAAAAGGAACTGGGGAAAGTCAGAGT
AGAGACAGAAGAAAAATTGATCAGCACACATTACTCCAAAGCATTGTAAACAGAACTGACTTAGATCCAC
GTGTCCTGTCCAACTCTGGTTGGGGACAGACTCCTATTAAGCAGAATACTGCCTGGGATACAGAAACATC
ACCTAGAGGGGAACGAAAGACTGACAATGGGACAGAGGCCTGGGGAAGCTCTGCAACACAGACTTTTAAC
TCAGGGGCATGTATAGATAAGACTAGCCCTAATGGTAATGATACCTCATCTGTATCAGGGTGGGGCGATC
CCAAACCTGCTCTGAGGTGGGGAGATTCCAAAGGCTCAAACTGCCAGGGGGGGTGGGAAGATGATTCTGC
TGCTACAGGAATGGTCAAGAGCAATCAGTGGGGGAATTGCAAAGAGGAGAAGGCTGCATGGAATGACTCG
CAAAAGAATAAACAGGGATGGGGTGATGGACAAAAATCAAGCCAAGGGTGGTCTGTTTCTGCCAGTGATA
ACTGGGGAGAAACTTCAAGGAATAACCATTGGGGTGAGGCCAATAAGAAATCCAGCTCAGGAGGTAGTGA
CAGTGACAGGTCCGTTTCCGGTTGGAACGAACTTGGTAAAACTAGTTCTTTCACTTGGGGAAACAACATA
AATCCAAATAATTCATCAGGATGGGATGAATCTTCTAAACCTACTCCTTCCCAGGGATGGGGAGACCCTC
CAAAGTCTAATCAGTCTCTAGGTTGGGGAGATTCGTCAAAGCCAGTCAGCTCTCCAGACTGGAACAAGCA
ACAAGACATTGTTGGATCTTGGGGAATCCCACCAGCTACAGGCAAACCTCCTGGTACAGGCTGGCTGGGG
GGACCTATACCAGCCCCAGCAAAAGAAGAAGAACCCACAGGCTGGGAGGAACCATCCCCAGAATCTATAC
GTCGCAAAATGGAGATTGATGATGGAACTTCAGCTTGGGGAGATCCAAGCAAATACAACTACAAAAATGT
GAACATGTGGAACAAAAACGTCCCAAATGGCAACAGCCGTTCAGACCAGCAAGCACAGGTACATCAGCTG
CTAACGCCTGCAAGTGCCATCTCAAACAAAGAGGCAAGCAGTGGCTCTGGCTGGGGTGAGCCCTGGGGGG
AGCCTTCTACTCCAGCCACAACTGTGGATAATGGTACTTCAGCATGGGGTAAGCCCATAGACAGTGGTCC
CAGCTGGGGGGAACCCATTGCTGCGGCATCCAGCACATCCACGTGGGGCTCCAGCTCTGTTGGTCCACAA
GCATTAAGCAAATCTGGGCCAAAATCTATGCAAGATGGCTGGTGTGGTGATGATATGCCATTGCCTGGAA
ATCGCCCCACTGGCTGGGAAGAGGAAGAGGATGTGGAGATTGGAATGTGGAATAGTAATTCATCTCAAGA
GCTTAACTCATCTTTAAATTGGCCACCATATACAAAGAAAATGTCATCGAAGGGTCTGAGTGGCAAAAAA
AGGAGAAGGGAAAGGGGAATGATGAAAGGTGGAAACAAACAAGAAGAAGCGTGGATAAATCCATTTGTTA
AACAGTTTTCAAACATCAGTTTTTCGAGAGACTCACCAGAGGAAAATGTACAAAGCAATAAGATGGACCT
TTCTGGAGGAATGTTACAAGACAAACGAATGGAGATAGATAAACATAGCCTAAATATTGGTGATTACAAT
CGAACGGTCGGGAAAGGCCCTGGTTCTCGGCCTCAGATTTCCAAAGAGTCTTCCATGGAGCGCAATCCTT
ATTTTGATAAGGATGGCATTGTAGCAGATGAATCCCAAAACATGCAGTTTATGTCCAGTCAAAGCATGAA
GCTTCCCCCTTCAAATAGTGCACTACCTAACCAGGCCCTTGGCTCCATAGCAGGGCTGGGTATGCAAAAC
TTGAATTCTGTTAGACAGAATGGCAATCCCAGTATGTTTGGTGTTGGAAACACAGCAGCACAACCCCGGG
GCATGCAGCAGCCTCCAGCACAACCTCTTAGTTCATCTCAGCCTAATCTCCGTGCTCAAGTGCCTCCTCC
ATTACTCTCCCCTCAGGTTCCAGTTTCATTGCTGAAGTATGCACCAAACAACGGTGGCCTGAATCCACTC
TTTGGCCCTCAACAGGTAGCCATGCTGAACCAGCTATCCCAGCTAAACCAGCTTTCTCAGATCTCCCAGT
TACAGCGATTGTTAGCGCAGCAGCAAAGGGCGCAGAGTCAGAGAAGCGTGCCTTCTGGGAACCGGCCGCA
GCAAGACCAGCAGGGTCGACCTCTTAGTGTGCAGCAGCAAATGATGCAACAATCTCGTCAACTTGATCCA
AACCTGTTGGTGAAGCAGCAGACTCCACCATCTCAGCAGCAGCCACTCCATCAGCCAGCCATGAAGTCTT
TCCTTGACAATGTCATGCCCCACACTACACCTGAGCTGCAAAAAGGGCCATCACCAATAAATGCTTTCAG
CAACTTCCCTATAGGCTTGAACTCAAACTTGAATGTAAATATGGATATGAACAGTATTAAAGAGCCACAG
TCAAGACTAAGGAAGTGGACGACAGTGGACAGCATTTCTGTGAACACATCTTTGGATCAAAACTCCAGCA
AACATGGTGCTATTTCAAGTGGTTTCAGGCTGGAAGAGTCTCCATTTGTTCCCTATGACTTTATGAACAG
CAGTACTTCACCAGCCAGTCCTCCAGGTTCAATAGGAGATGGCTGGCCACGTGCCAAATCGCCTAACGGC
TCTAGCAGTGTTAATTGGCCACCAGAATTTCGTCCTGGTGAGCCATGGAAAGGTTATCCAAACATTGACC
CTGAAACTGACCCTTACGTCACTCCTGGCAGTGTCATAAACAATCTTTCAATTAATACTGTGCGGGAAGT
TGACCACCTCAGGGACAGGAACAGTGGGTCATCCTCATCCTTGAACACCACGCTGCCTTCAACTAGTGCC
TGGTCATCCATTCGTGCCTCCAACTACAACGTTCCCCTCAGCAGTACAGCACAAAGCACTTCAGCCAGAA
ATAGTGATTCCAAATTGACATGGTCTCCTGGTTCAGTTACAAACACCTCTCTGGCTCATGAGCTGTGGAA
GGTCCCTTTGCCACCTAAAAACATCACTGCTCCGTCCCGCCCACCTCCGGGACTGACTGGTCAGAAGCCA
CCCTTGTCTACGTGGGATAATTCTCCCCTTCGTATAGGTGGAGGATGGGGAAATTCTGACGCCAGATATA
CCCCAGGTTCCAGCTGGGGTGAGAGCAGCTCAGGGAGAATAACAAATTGGCTTGTTCTAAAAAACCTTAC
ACCTCAGATCGATGGCTCAACTCTGCGCACTCTGTGCATGCAGCACGGCCCGCTGATCACATTCCACCTG
AACCTCCCTCACGGAAATGCTCTGGTCCGCTACAGTTCAAAAGAAGAGGTAGTGAAGGCACAAAAGTCTC
TGCACATGTGTGTACTGGGGAACACTACTATTCTTGCTGAGTTTGCCAGTGAAGAGGAGATCAGTCGTTT
CTTTGCACAAAGCCAGTCTCTGACCCCTTCTCCCGGCTGGCAGTCTCTCGGGTCCAGCCAGAGCCGGCTG
GGCTCCCTCGACTGTTCCCACTCATTCTCCAGCCGGACCGATCTCAATCACTGGAATGGTGCTGGGCTGT
CGGGAACTAACTGTGGAGACCTTCACGGCACTTCACTCTGGGGGACCCCGCATTATTCCACAAGCCTGTG
GGGTCCCCCAAGCAGCAGCGACCCCCGAGGAATTAGCAGCCCATCTCCCATTAACGCTTTTCTTTCTGTT
GACCACCTGGGTGGGGGTGGAGAGTCCATGTAAGCGGCCGCACTCGAGATATCTAGACCCAGCTTTCTTG
TACAAAGTGGTTGATATCCAGCACAGTGGCGGCCGCTCAAGTCTAGAGGGCCCGCGGTTCGAAGGTAAGC
CTATCCCTAACCCTCTCCTCGGTCTCGATTCTACGCTCGAGTCTAGAGGGCCCGTTTAAACCCGCTGATC
AGCCTCGACTGTGCCTTCTAGTTGCCAGCCATCTGTTGTTTGCCCCTCCCCCGTGCCTTCCTTGACCCTG
GAAGGTGCCACTCCCACTGTCCTTTCCTAATAAAATGAGGAAATTGCATCGCATTGTCTGAGTAGGTGTC
ATTCTATTCTGGGGGGTGGGGTGGGGCAGGACAGCAAGGGGGAGGATTGGGAAGACAATAGCAGGCATGC
TGGGGATGCGGTGGGCTCTATGGCTTCTGAGGCGGAAAGAACCAGCTGGGGCTCTAGGGGGTATCCCC
[124 nt withheld, positions 6509-6632]
C
[91 nt withheld, positions 6634-6724]
AGGGTGATGGTTCACGTACCTAGAAGTTCCTATTCCGAAGTTCCTATTCTCTAGAAAGTATAGGAACTTC
CTTGGCCAAAAAGCCTGAACTCACCGCGACGTCTGTCGAGAAGTTTCTGATCGAAAAGTTCGACAGCGTC
TCCGACCTGATGCAGCTCTCGGAGGGCGAAGAATCTCGTGCTTTCAGCTTCGATGTAGGAGGGCGTGGAT
ATGTCCTGCGGGTAAATAGCTGCGCCGATGGTTTCTACAAAGATCGTTATGTTTATCGGCACTTTGCATC
GGCCGCGCTCCCGATTCCGGAAGTGCTTGACATTGGGGAATTCAGCGAGAGCCTGACCTATTGCATCTCC
CGCCGTGCACAGGGTGTCACGTTGCAAGACCTGCCTGAAACCGAACTGCCCGCTGTTCTGCAGCCGGTCG
CGGAGGCCATGGATGCGATCGCTGCGGCCGATCTTAGCCAGACGAGCGGGTTCGGCCCATTCGGACCGCA
AGGAATCGGTCAATACACTACATGGCGTGATTTCATATGCGCGATTGCTGATCCCCATGTGTATCACTGG
CAAACTGTGATGGACGACACCGTCAGTGCGTCCGTCGCGCAGGCTCTCGATGAGCTGATGCTTTGGGCCG
AGGACTGCCCCGAAGTCCGGCACCTCGTGCACGCGGATTTCGGCTCCAACAATGTCCTGACGGACAATGG
CCGCATAACAGCGGTCATTGACTGGAGCGAGGCGATGTTCGGGGATTCCCAATACGAGGTCGCCAACATC
TTCTTCTGGAGGCCGTGGTTGGCTTGTATGGAGCAGCAGACGCGCTACTTCGAGCGGAGGCATCCGGAGC
TTGCAGGATCGCCGCGGCTCCGGGCGTATATGCTCCGCATTGGTCTTGACCAACTCTATCAGAGCTTGGT
TGACGGCAATTTCGATGATGCAGCTTGGGCGCAGGGTCGATGCGACGCAATCGTCCGATCCGGAGCCGGG
ACTGTCGGGCGTACACAAATCGCCCGCAGAAGCGCGGCCGTCTGGACCGATGGCTGTGTAGAAGTACTCG
CCGATAGTGGAAACCGACGCCCCAGCACTCGTCCGAGGGCAAAGGAATAGCACGTACTACGAGATTTCGA
TTCCACCGCCGCCTTCTATGAAAGGTTGGGCTTCGGAATCGTTTTCCGGGACGCCGGCTGGATGATCCTC
CAGCGCGGGGATCTCATGCTGGAGTTCTTCGCCCACCCCAACTTGTTTATTGCAGCTTATAATGGTTACA
AATAAAGCAATAGCATCACAAATTTCACAAATAAAGCATTTTTTTCACTGCATTCTAGTTGTGGTTTGTC
CAAACTCATCAATGTATCTTATCATGTCTGTATACCGTCGACCTCTAGCTAGAGCTTGGCGTAATCATGG
TCATAGCTGTTTCCTGTGTGAAATTGTTATCCGCTCACAATTCCACACAACATACGAGCCGGAAGCATAA
AGTGTAAAGCCTGGGGTGCCTAATGAGTGAGCTAACTCACATTAATTGCGTTGCGCTCACTGCCCGCTTT
CCAGTCGGGAAACCTGTCGTGCCAGCTGCATTAATGAATCGGCCAACGCGCGGGGAGAGGCGGTTTGCGT
ATTGGGCGCTCTTCCGCTTCCTCGCTCACTGACTCGCTGCGCTCGGTCGTTCGGCTGCGGCGAGCGGTAT
CAGCTCACTCAAAGGCGGTAATACGGTTATCCACAGAATCAGGGGATAACGCAGGAAAGAACATGTGAGC
AAAAGGCCAGCAAAAGGCCAGGAACCGTAAAAAGGCCGCGTTGCTGGCGTTTTTCCATAGGCTCCGCCCC
CCTGACGAGCATCACAAAAATCGACGCTCAAGTCAGAGGTGGCGAAACCCGACAGGACTATAAAGATACC
AGGCGTTTCCCCCTGGAAGCTCCCTCGTGCGCTCTCCTGTTCCGACCCTGCCGCTTACCGGATACCTGTC
CGCCTTTCTCCCTTCGGGAAGCGTGGCGCTTTCTCATAGCTCACGCTGTAGGTATCTCAGTTCGGTGTAG
GTCGTTCGCTCCAAGCTGGGCTGTGTGCACGAACCCCCCGTTCAGCCCGACCGCTGCGCCTTATCCGGTA
ACTATCGTCTTGAGTCCAACCCGGTAAGACACGACTTATCGCCACTGGCAGCAGCCACTGGTAACAGGAT
TAGCAGAGCGAGGTATGTAGGCGGTGCTACAGAGTTCTTGAAGTGGTGGCCTAACTACGGCTACACTAGA
AGAACAGTATTTGGTATCTGCGCTCTGCTGAAGCCAGTTACCTTCGGAAAAAGAGTTGGTAGCTCTTGAT
CCGGCAAACAAACCACCGCTGGTAGCGGTGGTTTTTTTGTTTGCAAGCAGCAGATTACGCGCAGAAAAAA
AGGATCTCAAGAAGATCCTTTGATCTTTTCTACGGGGTCTGACGCTCAGTGGAACGAAAACTCACGTTAA
GGGATTTTGGTCATGAGATTATCAAAAAGGATCTTCACCTAGATCCTTTTAAATTAAAAATGAAGTTTTA
AATCAATCTAAAGTATATATGAGTAAACTTGGTCTGACAGTTACCAATGCTTAATCAGTGAGGCACCTAT
CTCAGCGATCTGTCTATTTCGTTCATCCATAGTTGCCTGACTCCCCGTCGTGTAGATAACTACGATACGG
GAGGGCTTACCATCTGGCCCCAGTGCTGCAATGATACCGCGAGACCCACGCTCACCGGCTCCAGATTTAT
CAGCAATAAACCAGCCAGCCGGAAGGGCCGAGCGCAGAAGTGGTCCTGCAACTTTATCCGCCTCCATCCA
GTCTATTAATTGTTGCCGGGAAGCTAGAGTAAGTAGTTCGCCAGTTAATAGTTTGCGCAACGTTGTTGCC
ATTGCTACAGGCATCGTGGTGTCACGCTCGTCGTTTGGTATGGCTTCATTCAGCTCCGGTTCCCAACGAT
CAAGGCGAGTTACATGATCCCCCATGTTGTGCAAAAAAGCGGTTAGCTCCTTCGGTCCTCCGATCGTTGT
CAGAAGTAAGTTGGCCGCAGTGTTATCACTCATGGTTATGGCAGCACTGCATAATTCTCTTACTGTCATG
CCATCCGTAAGATGCTTTTCTGTGACTGGTGAGTACTCAACCAAGTCATTCTGAGAATAGTGTATGCGGC
GACCGAGTTGCTCTTGCCCGGCGTCAATACGGGATAATACCGCGCCACATAGCAGAACTTTAAAAGTGCT
CATCATTGGAAAACGTTCTTCGGGGCGAAAACTCTCAAGGATCTTACCGCTGTTGAGATCCAGTTCGATG
TAACCCACTCGTGCACCCAACTGATCTTCAGCATCTTTTACTTTCACCAGCGTTTCTGGGTGAGCAAAAA
CAGGAAGGCAAAATGCCGCAAAAAAGGGAATAAGGGCGACACGGAAATGTTGAATACTCATACTCTTCCT
TTTTCAATATTATTGAAGCATTTATCAGGGTTATTGTCTCATGAGCGGATACATATTTGAATGTATTTAG
AAAAATAAACAAATAGGGGTTCCGCGCACATTTCCCCGAAAAGTGCCACCTGACGTCGACGGATCGGGAG
ATCTCCCGATCCCCTATGGTGCACTCTCAGTACAATCTGCTCTGATGCCGCATAGTTAAGCCAGTATCTG
CTCCCTGCTTGTGTGTTGGAGGTCGCTGAGTAGTGCGCGAGCAAAATTTAAG
Features (pLannotate 1.2.2; 24 found; start..end, strand, type, name):
    100..479     +  enhancer       CMV enhancer: human cytomegalovirus immediate early enhancer
    480..683     +  promoter       CMV promoter: human cytomegalovirus (CMV) immediate early promoter
    679..712     +  LTR            5' LTR (truncated) (fragment): truncated 5' long terminal repeat (LTR) from HIV-1
    728..746     +  promoter       T7 promoter: promoter for bacteriophage T7 RNA polymerase
    822..842     +  CDS            FLAG (fragment): FLAG® epitope tag, followed by an enterokinase cleavage site
    885..909     +  protein_bind   attB1: mutant version of attB; recombination site for the Gateway® BP reaction BP Clonase™
    924..6050    +  CDS            TNRC6A (fragment): TNR6A_HUMAN - Also known as CAGH26, KIAA1460, TNRC6. Experimental evidence at protein level: Swiss-Prot protein existence level 1. Plays a role in RNA-mediated gene silencing by both micro- RNAs (miRNAs) and short interfering RNAs (siRNAs). Required for miRNA- dependent repression of translation and for siRNA-dependent endonucleolytic cleavage of complementary mRNAs by argonaute family proteins. As a scaffolding protein, associates with argonaute proteins bound to partially complementary mRNAs, and can simultaneously recruit CCR4-NOT and PAN deadenylase complexes. From Homo sapiens (Human).
   6077..6101    -  protein_bind   attB2: mutant version of attB; recombination site for the Gateway® BP reaction BP Clonase™
   6154..6195    +  CDS            V5 tag: epitope tag from simian virus 5
   6239..6463    +  polyA_signal   bGH poly(A) signal: bovine growth hormone polyadenylation signal
   6467..6488    +  promoter       SV40 promoter (fragment): SV40 enhancer and early promoter
   6509..6742    +  rep_origin     f1 ori (fragment) (sequence partly withheld): f1 bacteriophage origin of replication; arrow indicates direction of (+) strand synthesis
   6747..6794    +  protein_bind   FRT: FLP-mediated recombination occurs in the 8-bp core sequence TCTAGAAA (Turan and Bode, 2011). FLP recombinase from the Saccharomyces cerevisiae 2μ plasmid
   6802..7824    +  CDS            HygR: aminoglycoside phosphotransferase from E. coli; aph(4)-Ia; confers resistance to hygromycin
   7834..7959    +  CDS            ble (fragment): BLE_KLEPN - Experimental evidence at protein level: Swiss-Prot protein existence level 1. Binding protein with a strong affinity to the bleomycin family of antibiotics. Binds to CL990; an antimitotic-antibiotic compound. From Klebsiella pneumoniae.
   7954..8075    +  polyA_signal   SV40 poly(A) signal: SV40 polyadenylation signal
   8148..8164    -  protein_bind   lac operator: The lac repressor binds to the lac operator to inhibit transcription in E. coli. This inhibition can be relieved by adding lactose or isopropyl-β-D-thiogalactopyranoside (IPTG). lac repressor encoded by lacI
   8172..8202    -  promoter       lac promoter: promoter for the E. coli lac operon
   8217..8238    -  protein_bind   CAP binding site: CAP binding activates transcription in the presence of cAMP. E. coli catabolite activator protein
   8251..8343    -  CDS            lacI (fragment): lac repressor; lacI; The lac repressor binds to the lac operator to inhibit transcription in E. coli. This inhibition can be relieved by adding lactose or isopropyl-β-D-thiogalactopyranoside (IPTG).
   8526..9114    -  rep_origin     ori: high-copy-number ColE1/pMB1/pBR322/pUC origin of replication
   9285..10145   -  CDS            AmpR: β-lactamase; bla; confers resistance to ampicillin, carbenicillin, and related antibiotics
  10146..10250   -  promoter       AmpR promoter: bla
  10309..10361   -  misc_feature   bom (fragment): basis of mobility region from pBR322
