[The description below was written by a language model from this plasmid's Addgene catalogue record and pLannotate feature annotations shown in this document.]
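Description:
pFRT/TO/FLAG/HA-DEST TNRC6A is a mammalian expression plasmid carrying the human TNRC6A (GW182) coding sequence, placed by Gateway recombination into the pFRT/TO/FLAG/HA-DEST destination backbone. It is maintained in E. coli as a high-copy plasmid through a ColE1/pUC-type origin and selected with ampicillin via the β-lactamase gene. A fragment of the f1 origin is also annotated.

Expression is driven by the human CMV immediate-early enhancer and promoter, with a T7 promoter lying just downstream. The open reading frame begins with the backbone-encoded N-terminal FLAG/HA tandem epitope tag; the feature table detects only the FLAG portion. This is followed by attB1, the roughly 5.1 kb TNRC6A insert and attB2, and the transcript ends at the bovine growth hormone polyadenylation signal. A V5 tag sequence is annotated after attB2, but the record does not indicate that it is fused to the protein.

The depositor notes that this plasmid lacks the two tet operator copies normally present in the pFRT/TO backbone. Expression should therefore be constitutive rather than tetracycline-regulated, despite the "TO" in the name.

Downstream of the expression cassette, an FRT site directly precedes a hygromycin resistance gene with an SV40 poly(A) signal and no full promoter of its own. This layout is typical of FLP-mediated integration systems: recombination into a genomic FRT site in a suitable host cell line places HygR behind a resident promoter, allowing selection of single-copy stable integrants.

TNRC6A is an Argonaute-associated scaffold protein in miRNA- and siRNA-mediated silencing. In line with the associated study of human Argonaute-containing ribonucleoprotein complexes, the construct suits epitope-tag immunopurification of TNRC6A complexes and their bound mRNAs.
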