Addgene plasmid #19883: pFRT/TO/FLAG/HA-DEST TNRC6A
Depositing lab: Thomas Tuschl. Depositing organization: Rockefeller University. Publication: Molecular characterization of human Argonaute-containing ribonucleoprotein complexes and their bound target mRNAs. Landthaler M, Gaidatzis D, Rothballer A, Chen PY, Soll SJ, Dinic L, Ojo T, Hafner M, Zavolan M, Tuschl T. RNA. 2008 Dec;14(12):2580-96. doi: 10.1261/rna.1351608. Epub 2008 Oct 31. PubMed 18978028.
Backbone
  Vector backbone: pFRT/TO/FLAG/HA-DEST
  Backbone size w/o insert (bp): 5421
  Vector type: Mammalian Expression
Growth in bacteria
  Bacterial resistance: Ampicillin, 100 μg/mL
  Growth temperature: 37°C
  Growth strain: DH5alpha
  Copy number: High Copy
Gene/Insert
  Gene/Insert name: Trinucleotide repeat containing 6A (alt name: TNRC6A; GW1; GW182; TNRC6; CAGH26; FLJ22043; KIAA1460; MGC75384; DKFZp666E117)
  Species: H. sapiens (human)
  Insert size (bp): 5130
  GenBank ID: NM_014494
  Entrez Gene: TNRC6A (a.k.a. CAGH26, FAME6, GW1, GW182, TNRC6)
  Tag / fusion protein: FLAG/HA (N terminal on backbone)
  Cloning method: Gateway Cloning
  Sequencing primers: 5′ CMV
Terms and licenses: Academic/Nonprofit Terms; Industry Terms: Not Available to Industry
Depositor comments: Please note that this plasmid does not contain the 2x tet operator sequence normally in the pFRT-TO backbone.
How to cite: pFRT/TO/FLAG/HA-DEST TNRC6A was a gift from Thomas Tuschl (Addgene plasmid # 19883 ; http://n2t.net/addgene:19883 ; RRID:Addgene_19883)
