>Addgene plasmid #19883 | pFRT/TO/FLAG/HA-DEST TNRC6A | addgene partial sequence | sequence record 25676 | 19883 with CMV-F
AGCTCTCTGGCTAACTAGAGAACCCACTGCTTACTGGCTTATCGAAATTAATACGACTCACTATAGGGAG
ACCCAAGCTGGCTAGCGAGCTCGGTCGATCCATCGATAGTGTGGTGGAATTCTGATCGCCGCCGCCATGG
ACTACAAGGACGACGATGACAAGTACCCTTATGACGTGCCCGATTACGCTTTGAACCAGATATCAACAAG
TTTGTACAAAAAAGCAGGCTCCACCATGGGAACCATGGATGCTGATTCTGCCTCCAGTTCTGAATCAGAG
AGAAACATCACTATCATGGCTTCAGGGAACACAGGTGGTGAAAAAGATGGCCTTCGGAATAGCACTGGAC
TTGGTTCCCAAAACAAGTTTGTAGTTGGTAGCAGCAGCAATAATGTGGGCCATGGAAGTAGTACTGGGCC
ATGGGGTTTTTCCCATGGAGCCATAATAAGCACATGTCAGGTCTCTGTGGATGCTCCTGAAAGCAAATCT
GAAAGTAGCAACAATAGAATGAATGCTTGGGGCACTGTAAGTTCTTCATCAAATGGAGGGTTAAATCCAA
GCACTTTGAATTCAGCTAGCAACCATGGTGCCTGGCCAGTATTAGAGAACAATGGACTTGCCCTAAANNG
G
